Addgene plasmid #145692: pGBW-m4046767
Purpose: Bacterial Expression plasmid for SARS-CoV-2 ORF6 protein
Depositing lab: Ginkgo Bioworks & Benjie Chen. Depositing organization: Ginkgo Bioworks.
Backbone
  Vector backbone: ori-013 - marker | cmR
  Backbone size w/o insert (bp): 1462
  Vector type: Bacterial Expression
Growth in bacteria
  Bacterial resistance: Chloramphenicol, 25 μg/mL
  Growth temperature: 30°C
  Growth strain: DH5alpha
  Copy number: High Copy
Gene/Insert
  Gene/Insert name: SARS-CoV-2 ORF6 protein
  Species: Escherichia coli str. K-12 substr. MG1655; Severe acute respiratory syndrome coronavirus 2
  Insert size (bp): 179
  Mutation: wt
  Entrez Gene: ORF6 (a.k.a. GU280_gp06)
  Promoter: Promoter | pT7 ; Operator | lacO ; RBS | T7_rbs ; Start Codon | ATG
  Tag / fusion protein: Cleavable TEV;Myc (C terminal on backbone)
  Cloning method: Unknown
Resource information
  A portion of this plasmid was derived from a plasmid made by: GinkgoBioworks
Depositor comments: NCBI Reference Sequence: YP_009724394.1
How to cite: pGBW-m4046767 was a gift from Ginkgo Bioworks & Benjie Chen (Addgene plasmid # 145692 ; http://n2t.net/addgene:145692 ; RRID:Addgene_145692)
