[The description below was written by a language model from this plasmid's Addgene catalogue record and pLannotate feature annotations shown in this document.]
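Description:
pGBW-m4046767 is a very compact bacterial expression plasmid (1,920 nt in the full sequence record) for producing the SARS-CoV-2 ORF6 accessory protein in E. coli. The minimal backbone consists of little more than a high-copy ColE1/pUC-type origin of replication and a chloramphenicol acetyltransferase (cat) gene driven by its own promoter, which provides chloramphenicol selection. A minimal lambda t0 terminator follows the resistance cassette.

The expression cassette starts with a T7 promoter placed directly next to a lac operator, followed by the efficient ribosome binding site from phage T7 gene 10 and a start codon. This arrangement requires a host that supplies T7 RNA polymerase. Lac repressor bound at the operator keeps transcription off until it is relieved by IPTG or lactose. No lacI gene is annotated on the plasmid, so the repressor would presumably have to come from the host. The wild-type ORF6 coding sequence is annotated at roughly 180 bp. The listing of E. coli alongside SARS-CoV-2 as species may reflect codon optimisation, although the record does not say so. The catalogue describes a C-terminal, backbone-encoded TEV-cleavable Myc tag for detection or capture and later removal. These tag elements were not picked up in the feature table, and no terminator is annotated immediately downstream of the ORF.

ORF6 is an interferon antagonist that interferes with nuclear import, preventing STAT1 translocation and the induction of interferon-stimulated genes. The plasmid is intended for recombinant bacterial production of this protein, for example for biochemical or interaction studies.
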