Features (pLannotate 1.2.2; 8 found; start..end, strand, type, name):
     20..38      +  promoter       T7 promoter: promoter for bacteriophage T7 RNA polymerase
     39..63      +  protein_bind   lac operator: The lac repressor binds to the lac operator to inhibit transcription in E. coli. This inhibition can be relieved by adding lactose or isopropyl-β-D-thiogalactopyranoside (IPTG). lac repressor encoded by lacI
     78..100     +  RBS            RBS: efficient ribosome binding site from bacteriophage T7 gene 10 (Olins and Rangwala, 1989)
    108..290     +  CDS            NS6_SARS2: Experimental evidence at protein level: Swiss-Prot protein existence level 1. Disrupts cell nuclear import complex formation by tethering karyopherin alpha 2 and karyopherin beta 1 to the membrane. Retention of import factors at the ER/Golgi membrane leads to a loss of transport into the nucleus. Thereby prevents STAT1 nuclear translocation in response to interferon signaling, thus blocking the expression of interferon stimulated genes (ISGs) that display multiple antiviral activities (PubMed:33097660). Suppresses IFN-beta production possibly by blocking IRF3 nuclear translocation (PubMed:3297
    458..1046    +  rep_origin     ori: high-copy-number ColE1/pMB1/pBR322/pUC origin of replication
   1054..1151    +  promoter       cat promoter: promoter of the E. coli cat gene encoding chloramphenicol acetyltransferase
   1152..1808    +  CDS            cat: CAT_ECOLX - Experimental evidence at protein level: Swiss-Prot protein existence level 1. This enzyme is an effector of chloramphenicol resistance in bacteria. From Escherichia coli. This protein is used as a marker in many commonly used cloning vectors, such as pACYC184.
   1882..1916    +  terminator     lambda t0 terminator: minimal transcription terminator from phage lambda (Scholtissek and Grosse, 1987)
>Addgene plasmid #145692 | pGBW-m4046767 | depositor full sequence | sequence record 287869 | Full Sequence
GATCTCGATCCCGCGAAATTAATACGACTCACTATAGGGGAATTGTGAGCGGATAACAATTCCCCTCTAG
AAATAATTTTGTTTAACTTTAAGAAGGAGACTCTTCTATGTTTCATCTCGTTGACTTTCAGGTTACTATA
GCAGAGATATTACTAATTATTATGAGGACTTTTAAAGTTTCCATTTGGAATCTTGATTACATCATAAACC
TCATAATTAAAAATTTATCTAAGTCACTAACTGAGAATAAATATTCTCAATTAGATGAAGAGCAACCAAT
GGAGATTGATGAGAACCTGTACTTTCAAAGCGAGCAGAAGCTTATTTCCGAAGAAGATCTCTAACCGGCT
TATCGGTCAGTTTCACCTGATTTACGTAAAAACCCGCTTCGGCGGGTTTTTGCTTTTGGAGGGGCAGAAA
GATGAATGACTGTCCACGACGCTATACCCAAAAGAAATTGAGATCCTTTTTTTCTGCGCGTAATCTGCTG
CTTGCAAACAAAAAAACCACCGCTACCAGCGGTGGTTTGTTTGCCGGATCAAGAGCTACCAACTCTTTTT
CCGAAGGTAACTGGCTTCAGCAGAGCGCAGATACCAAATACTGTTCTTCTAGTGTAGCCGTAGTTAGGCC
ACCACTTCAAGAACTCTGTAGCACCGCCTACATACCTCGCTCTGCTAATCCTGTTACCAGTGGCTGCTGC
CAGTGGCGATAAGTCGTGTCTTACCGGGTTGGACTCAAGACGATAGTTACCGGATAAGGCGCAGCGGTCG
GGCTGAACGGGGGGTTCGTGCACACAGCCCAGCTTGGAGCGAACGACCTACACCGAACTGAGATACCTAC
AGCGTGAGCTATGAGAAAGCGCCACGCTTCCCGAAGGGAGAAAGGCGGACAGGTATCCGGTAAGCGGCAG
GGTCGGAACAGGAGAGCGCACGAGGGAGCTTCCAGGGGGAAACGCCTGGTATCTTTATAGTCCTGTCGGG
TTTCGCCACCTCTGACTTGAGCGTCGATTTTTGTGATGCTCGTCAGGGGGGCGGAGCCTATGGAAATTGA
TCGGGCACGTAAGAGGTTCCAACTTTCACCATAATGAAATAAGATCACTACCGGGCGTATTTTTTGAGTT
ATCGAGATTTTCAGGAGCTAAGGAAGCTAAAATGGAGAAAAAAATCACTGGATATACCACCGTTGATATA
TCCCAATGGCATCGTAAAGAACATTTTGAGGCATTTCAGTCAGTTGCTCAATGTACCTATAACCAGACCG
TTCAGCTGGATATTACGGCCTTTTTAAAGACCGTAAAGAAAAATAAGCACAAGTTTTATCCGGCCTTTAT
TCACATTCTTGCCCGCCTGATGAATGCTCATCCGGAATTTCGTATGGCAATGAAAGACGGTGAGCTGGTG
ATATGGGATAGTGTTCACCCTTGTTACACCGTTTTCCATGAGCAAACTGAAACGTTTTCATCGCTCTGGA
GTGAATACCACGACGATTTCCGGCAGTTTCTACACATATATTCGCAAGATGTGGCGTGTTACGGTGAAAA
CCTGGCCTATTTCCCTAAAGGGTTTATTGAGAATATGTTTTTCGTTTCAGCCAATCCCTGGGTGAGTTTC
ACCAGTTTTGATTTAAACGTGGCCAATATGGACAACTTCTTCGCCCCCGTTTTCACCATGGGCAAATATT
ATACGCAAGGCGACAAGGTGCTGATGCCGCTGGCGATTCAGGTTCATCATGCCGTTTGTGATGGCTTCCA
TGTCGGCAGAATGCTTAATGAATTACAACAGTACTGCGATGAGTGGCAGGGCGGGGCGTAATTTGATATC
GAGCTCGCTTGGACTCCTGTTGATAGATCCAGTAATGACCTCAGAACTCCATCTGGATTTGTTCAGAACG
CTCGGTTGCCGCCGGGCGTTTTTTATTGGT
